>Addgene plasmid #124050 | ARB367 | depositor full sequence | sequence record 236867 | ARB367 sequence 17593 bps
GTTACAGAGATGTTACGAACCCTGAACAGGTTGACTATTAATTGTGTCTGCTTGATGTGGACACCAGGTG
GCGCTGGACATCAGATTTGGAGAGGCAGTTGTCTAGGGAACCGGGCTCTGTGCCAGCGCAGGAGGCAGGC
TGGCTCTCCTATTCCAGGGATGCTCATCCAGGAAGGAAAGGTTGCATGCTGGACACACTAACCTTACAGC
GGTGGGCTCTATGGGGTACCTACGTAGGTACATAACTTACGGTAAATGGCCCGCCTGGCTGACCGCCCAA
CGACCCCCGCCCATTGACGTCAATAATGACGTATGTTCCCATAGTAACGCCAATAGGGACTTTCCATTGA
CGTCAATGGGTGGAGTATTTACGGTAAACTGCCCACTTGGCAGTACATCAAGTGTATCATATGCCAAGTA
CGCCCCCTATTGACGTCAATGACGGTAAATGGCCCGCCTGGCATTATGCCCAGTACATGACCTTATGGGA
CTTTCCTACTTGGCAGTACATCTACGTATTAGTCATCGCTATTACCATGGTGATGCGGTTTTGGCAGTAC
ATCAATGGGCGTGGATAGCGGTTTGACTCACGGGGATTTCCAAGTCTCCACCCCATTGACGTCAATGGGA
GTTTGTTTTGGCACCAAAATCAACGGGACTTTCCAAAATGTCGTAACAACTCCGCCCCATTGACGCAAAT
GGGCGGTAGGCGTGTACGGTGGGAGGTCTATATAAGCAGAGCTCGTTTAGTGAACCGTCAGATAGCCACC
ATGGGTAAAAAGCCTGAACTCACCGCGACGTCTGTCGAGAAGTTTCTGATCGAAAAGTTCGACAGCGTGT
CCGACCTGATGCAGCTCTCGGAGGGCGAAGAATCTCGTGCTTTCAGCTTCGATGTAGGAGGGCGTGGATA
TGTCCTGCGGGTAAATAGCTGCGCCGATGGTTTCTACAAAGATCGTTATGTTTATCGGCACTTTGCATCG
GCCGCGCTCCCGATTCCGGAAGTGCTTGACATTGGGGAATTTAGCGAGAGCCTGACCTATTGCATCTCCC
GCCGTGCACAGGGTGTCACGTTGCAAGACCTGCCTGAAACCGAACTGCCCGCTGTTCTGCAACCGGTCGC
GGAGGCCATGGATGCGATCGCTGCGGCCGATCTTAGCCAGACGAGCGGGTTCGGCCCATTCGGACCGCAA
GGAATCGGTCAATACACTACATGGCGTGATTTCATATGCGCGATTGCTGATCCCCATGTGTATCACTGGC
AAACTGTGATGGACGACACCGTCAGTGCGTCCGTCGCGCAGGCTCTCGATGAGCTGATGCTTTGGGCCGA
GGACTGCCCCGAAGTCCGGCACCTCGTGCACGCGGATTTCGGCTCCAACAATGTCCTGACGGACAATGGC
CGCATAACAGCGGTCATTGACTGGAGCGAGGCGATGTTCGGGGATTCCCAATACGAGGTCGCCAACATCT
TCTTCTGGAGGCCGTGGTTGGCTTGTATGGAGCAGCAGACGCGCTACTTCGAGCGGAGGCATCCGGAGCT
TGCAGGATCGCCGCGGCTCCGGGCGTATATGCTCCGCATTGGTCTTGACCAACTCTATCAGAGCTTGGTT
GACGGCAATTTCGATGATGCAGCTTGGGCGCAGGGTCGATGCGACGCAATCGTCCGATCCGGAGCCGGGA
CTGTCGGGCGTACACAAATCGCCCGCAGAAGCGCGGCCGTCTGGACCGATGGCTGTGTAGAAGTACTCGC
CGATAGTGGAAACCGACGCCCCAGCACTCGTCCGAGGGCAAAGGAATAACTCGAGCGACGCCTCGACTGT
GCCTTCTAGTTGCCAGCCATCTGTTGTTTGCCCCTCCCCCGTGCCTTCCTTGACCCTGGAAGGTGCCACT
CCCACTGTCCTTTCCTAATAAAATGAGGAAATTGCATCGCATTGTCTGAGTAGGTGTCATTCTATTCTGG
GGGGTGGGGTGGGGCAGGACAGCAAGGGGGAGGATTGGGAAGACAATAGCAGGCATGCTGGGGATGCGGT
GGGCTCTATGAGTATCGATACTAGTTAAAAGTTTTGTTACTTTATAGAAGAAATTTTGAGTTTTTGTTTT
TTTTTAATAAATAAATAAACATAAATAAATTGTTTGTTGAATTTATTATTAGTATGTAAGTGTAAATATA
ATAAAACTTAATATCTATTCAAATTAATAAATAAACCTCGATATACAGACCGATAAAACACATGCGTCAA
TTTTACGCATGATTATCTTTAACGTACGTCACAATATGATTATCTTTCTAGGGTTAATCTAGTATACGCG
TATGCGGCCGCTTAATTAATCCAGCTTTTGTTCCCTTTAGTGAGGGTTAATTCCGAGCGGCCGCGTGTTA
CAACCAATTAACCAATTCTGATTAGAAAAACTCATCGAGCATCAAATGAAACTGCAATTTATTCATATCA
GGATTATCAATACCATATTTTTGAAAAAGCCGTTTCTGTAATGAAGGAGAAAACTCACCGAGGCAGTTCC
ATAGGATGGCAAGATCCTGGTATCGGTCTGCGATTCCGACTCGTCCAACATCAATACAACCTATTAATTT
CCCCTCGTCAAAAATAAGGTTATCAAGTGAGAAATCACCATGAGTGACGACTGAATCCGGTGAGAATGGC
AAAAGCTTATGCATTTCTTTCCAGACTTGTTCAACAGGCCAGCCATTACGCTCGTCATCAAAATCACTCG
CATCAACCAAACCGTTATTCATTCGTGATTGCGCCTGAGCGAGGCGAAATACGCGATCGCTGTTAAAAGG
ACAATTACAAACAGGAATCGAATGCAACCGGCGCAGGAACACTGCCAGCGCATCAACAATATTTTCACCT
GAATCAGGATATTCTTCTAATACCTGGAATGCTGTTTTCCCGGGGATCGCAGTGGTGAGTAACCATGCAT
CATCAGGAGTACGGATAAAATGCTTGATGGTCGGAAGAGGCATAAATTCCGTCAGCCAGTTTAGTCTGAC
CATCTCATCTGTAACATCATTGGCAACGCTACCTTTGCCATGTTTCAGAAACAACTCTGGCGCATCGGGC
TTCCCATACAATCGATAGATTGTCGCACCTGATTGCCCGACATTATCGCGAGCCCATTTATACCCATATA
AATCAGCATCCATGTTGGAATTTAATCGCGGCCTGGAGCAAGACGTTTCCCGTTGAATATGGCTCATAAC
ACCCCTTGTATTACTGTTTATGTAAGCAGACAGTTTTATTGTTCATGATGATATATTTTTATCTTGTGCA
ATGTAACATCAGAGATTTTGAGACACAACGTGGCTTTGTTGAATAAATCGAACTTTTGCTGAGTTGAAGG
ATCAGTCATGACCAAAATCCCTTAACGTGAGTTTTCGTTCCACTGAGCGTCAGACCCCGTAGAAAAGATC
AAAGGATCTTCTTGAGATCCTTTTTTTCTGCGCGTAATCTGCTGCTTGCAAACAAAAAAACCACCGCTAC
CAGCGGTGGTTTGTTTGCCGGATCAAGAGCTACCAACTCTTTTTCCGAAGGTAACTGGCTTCAGCAGAGC
GCAGATACCAAATACTGTTCTTCTAGTGTAGCCGTAGTTAGGCCACCACTTCAAGAACTCTGTAGCACCG
CCTACATACCTCGCTCTGCTAATCCTGTTACCAGTGGCTGCTGCCAGTGGCGATAAGTCGTGTCTTACCG
GGTTGGACTCAAGACGATAGTTACCGGATAAGGCGCAGCGGTCGGGCTGAACGGGGGGTTCGTGCACACA
GCCCAGCTTGGAGCGAACGACCTACACCGAACTGAGATACCTACAGCGTGAGCTATGAGAAAGCGCCACG
CTTCCCGAAGGGAGAAAGGCGGACAGGTATCCGGTAAGCGGCAGGGTCGGAACAGGAGAGCGCACGAGGG
AGCTTCCAGGGGGAAACGCCTGGTATCTTTATAGTCCTGTCGGGTTTCGCCACCTCTGACTTGAGCGTCG
ATTTTTGTGATGCTCGTCAGGGGGGCGGAGCCTATGGAAAAACGCCAGCAACGCGGCCTTTTTACGGTTC
CTGGCCTTTTGCTGGCCTTTTGCTCACATGTTCTTTCCTGCGTTATCCCCTGATTCTGTGGATAACCGTG
CGGCCGCCAATTAATACGACTCACTATAGGGCGAATTGGGGCGCGCCATTCTAGATTAACCCTAGAAAGA
TAGTCTGCGTAAAATTGACGCATGCATTCTTGAAATATTGCTCTCTCTTTCTAAATAGCGCGAATCCGTC
GCTGTGCATTTAGGACATCTCAGTCGCCGCTTGGAGCTCCCGTGAGGCGTGCTTGTCAATGCGGTAAGTG
TCACTGATTTTGAACTATAACGACCGCGTGAGTCAAAATGACGCATGATTATCTTTTACGTGACTTTTAA
GATTTAACTCATACGATAATTATATTGTTATTTCATGTTCTACTTACGTGATAACTTATTATATATATAT
TTTCTTGTTATAGATATCAACTAGAATGCTAGCATGGGCCCAGATCTCCATGGGCCCTGAATTCGCATCT
AGACTGAACTGGCCGATAATTGCAGACGAGGAGCATCGCCCTTCCCCGGCCCTCAGGTAAGAGGACCAAA
TACCGTAGCCGTTTCCAATTTCAGTCCTTTAGCGCCACCTGGTGCTAACTACTCTATCACGCTTTTATCC
AATAACTACCTTTGTAAATTTCCTTTCAAAAGTTCTGGCCGGGCGCGGTGGCAACGGTGCCCGTCAGTGG
GCAGAGCGCACATCGCCCACAGTCCCCGAGAAGTTGGGGGGAGGGGTCGGCAATTGAACCGGTGCCTAGA
GAAGGTGGCGCGGGGTAAACTGGGAAAGTGATGTCGTGTACTGGCTCCGCCTTTTTCCCGAGGGTGGGGG
AGAACCGTATATAAGTGCAGTAGTCGCCGTGAACGTTCTTTTTCGCAACGGGTTTGCCGCCAGAACACAG
GTAAGTGCCGTGTGTGGTTCCCGCGGGCCTGGCCTCTTTACGGGTTATGGCCCTTGCGTGCCTTGAATTA
CTTCCACCTGGCTGCAGTACGTGATTCTTGATCCCGAGCTTCGGGTTGGAAGTGGGTGGGAGAGTTCGAG
GCCTTGCGCTTAAGGAGCCCCTTCGCCTCGTGCTTGAGTTGAGGCCTGGCCTGGGCGCTGGGGCCGCCGC
GTGCGAATCTGGTGGCACCTTCGCGCCTGTCTCGCTGCTTTCGATAAGTCTCTAGCCATTTAAAATTTTT
GATGACCTGCTGCGACGCTTTTTTTCTGGCAAGATAGTCTTGTAAATGCGGGCCAAGATCTGCACACTGG
TATTTCGGTTTTTGGGGCCGCGGGCGGCGACGGGGCCCGTGCGTCCCAGCGCACATGTTCGGCGAGGCGG
GGCCTGCGAGCGCGGCCACCGAGAATCGGACGGGGGTAGTCTCAAGCTGGCCGGCCTGCTCTGGTGCCTG
GCCTCGCGCCGCCGTGTATCGCCCCGCCCTGGGCGGCAAGGCTGGCCCGGTCGGCACCAGTTGCGTGAGC
GGAAAGATGGCCGCTTCCCGGCCCTGCTGCAGGGAGCTCAAAATGGAGGACGCGGCGCTCGGGAGAGCGG
GCGGGTGAGTCACCCACACAAAGGAAAAGGGCCTTTCCGTCCTCAGCCGTCGCTTCATGTGACTCCACGG
AGTACCGGGCGCCGTCCAGGCACCTCGATTAGTTCTCGCGCTTTTGGAGTACGTCGTCTTTAGGTTGGGG
GGAGGGGTTTTATGCGATGGAGTTTCCCCACACTGAGTGGGTGGAGACTGAAGTTAGGCCAGCTTGGCAC
TTGATGTAATTCTCCTTGGAATTTGCCCTTTTTGAGTTTGGATCTTGGTTCATTCTCAAGCCTCAGACAG
TGGTTCAAAGTTTTTTTCTTCCATTTCAGGTGTCGTGAGCTAGCCACTATGTCTAGACTGGACAAGAGCA
AAGTCATAAACTCTGCTCTGGAATTACTCAATGGAGTCGGTATCGAAGGCCTGACGACAAGGAAACTCGC
TCAAAAGCTGGGAGTTGAGCAGCCTACCCTGTACTGGCACGTGAAGAACAAGCGGGCCCTGCTCGATGCC
CTGCCAATCGAGATGCTGGACAGGCATCATACCCACTCCTGCCCCCTGGAAGGCGAGTCATGGCAAGACT
TTCTGCGGAACAACGCCAAGTCATACCGCTGTGCTCTCCTCTCACATCGCGACGGGGCTAAAGTGCATCT
CGGCACCCGCCCAACAGAGAAACAGTACGAAACCCTGGAAAATCAGCTCGCGTTCCTGTGTCAGCAAGGC
TTCTCCCTGGAGAACGCACTGTACGCTCTGTCCGCCGTGGGCCACTTTACACTGGGCTGCGTATTGGAGG
AACAGGAGCATCAAGTAGCAAAAGAGGAAAGAGAGACACCTACCACCGATTCTATGCCCCCACTTCTGAA
ACAAGCAATTGAGCTGTTCGACCGGCAGGGAGCCGAACCTGCCTTCCTTTTCGGCCTGGAACTAATCATA
TGTGGCCTGGAGAAACAGCTAAAGTGCGAAAGCGGCGGGCCGACCGACGCCCTTGACGATTTTGACTTAG
ACATGCTCCCAGCCGATGCCCTTGACGACTTTGACCTTGATATGCTGCCTGCTGACGCTCTTGACGATTT
TGACCTTGACATGCTCCCCGGGGGATCCGGAAGCGGAGCTACTAACTTCAGCCTGCTGAAGCAGGCTGGT
GACGTGGAGGAGAACCCTGGACCTCCCAAGAAGAAGAGGAAGGTGGAGGACGCCGGATCCGCTGAAGGTT
CTGTTGCTAGACAACCAGACTTGTTGACTTGTGACGACGAACCAATCCACATCCCAGGTGCTATCCAACC
ACACGGTTTGTTGTTGGCTTTGGCTGCTGACATGACTATCGTTGCTGGTTCTGACAACTTGCCAGAATTG
ACTGGTTTGGCTATCGGTGCTTTGATCGGTAGATCTGCTGCTGACGTTTTCGACTCTGAAACTCACAACA
GATTGACTATCGCTTTGGCTGAACCAGGTGCTGCTGTTGGTGCTCCAATCACTGTTGGTTTCACTATGAG
AAAGGACGCTGGTTTCATCGGTTCTTGGCACAGACACGACCAATTGATCTTCTTGGAATTGGAACCACCA
CAAAGAGATGTTGCTGAACCACAAGCTTTCTTCAGAAGAACTAACTCTGCTATCAGAAGATTGCAAGCTG
CTGAAACTTTGGAATCTGCTTGTGCTGCTGCTGCTCAAGAAGTTAGAAAGATCACTGGTTTCGACAGAGT
TATGATCTACAGATTCGCTTCTGACTTCTCTGGTGAAGTTATCGCTGAAGACAGATGTGCTGAAGTTGAA
TCTAAGTTGGGTTTGCACTACCCAGCTTCTACTGTTCCAGCTCAAGCTAGAAGATTGTACACTATCAACC
CAGTTAGAATCATCCCAGACATCAACTACAGACCAGTTCCAGTTACTCCAGACTTGAACCCAGTTACTGG
TAGACCAATCGACTTGTCTTTCGCTATCTTGAGATCTGTTTCTCCAGTTCACTTGGAATTCATGAGAAAC
ATCGGTATGCACGGTACTATGTCTATCTCTATCTTGAGAGGTGAAAGATTGTGGGGTTTGATCGTTTGTC
ACCACAGAACTCCATACTACGTTGACTTGGACGGTAGACAAGCTTGTGAATTGGTTGCTCAAGTTTTGGC
TTGGCAAATCGGTGTTATGGAAGAATAACTCGAGTGGCCGACGCCTCGACTGTGCCTTCTAGTTGCCAGC
CATCTGTTGTTTGCCCCTCCCCCGTGCCTTCCTTGACCCTGGAAGGTGCCACTCCCACTGTCCTTTCCTA
ATAAAATGAGGAAATTGCATCGCATTGTCTGAGTAGGTGTCATTCTATTCTGGGGGGTGGGGTGGGGCAG
GACAGCAAGGGGGAGGATTGGGAAGACAATAGCAGGCATGCTGGGGATGCGGTGGGCTCTATGGGCTGCC
AAACCAGATGTCAACACAGCTACGGTCTGCCGCTTCAGGTCCATTTACGGAAGCCGCAATCCTGCACTAT
GACCACCAGGGGGAGCGCTAGGCCCATCCCTGCACAGGTAGCTATTTTTAGAGGTTGCTTCTAGCCTGGA
GGAAGAAACGAAAGAAATAAAAGACTATGATACTTTTTTTTTTTAACCGGACCAACTTATAAATTATTTG
TAAGTCCAATAAAAACGGATCCGACGCGCCATCTCTAGGCCCGCGCCGGCCCCCTCGCACGGACTTGTGG
GAGAAGCTCGGCTACTCCCCTGCCCCGGTTAATTTGCATATAATATTTCCTAGTAACTATAGAGGCTTAA
TGTGCGATAAAAGACAGATAATCTGTTCTTTTTAATACTAGCTACATTTTACATGATAGGCTTGGATTTC
TATAACTTCGTATAGCATACATTATACGAAGTTATAAACAGCACAAAAGGAAACTCACCCTAACTGTAAA
GTAATTGTGTGTTTTGAGACTATAAGTATCCCTTGGAGAACCACCTTGTTGGAACGTCGGAGCACTGTCC
TGTTATAGTACTCTGGAAACAGAATCTACTATAACAAGGCAAAATGCCGTGTTTATCTCGTCAACTTGTT
GGCGAGATTTTTTTGCTGGATGCACACACTGGCTTAAGATGACGGGACCCTGTAAACGTGTCCGCCTTGC
CACTTTGTGCAATATTTAGCTCCTTCAGTAGAGGGCGCTGCAGGAACATGTCAGGAGGGGGCCTTCTCTT
CCGGATTCTGGATTCTGGTATACACTTGGAGCGTGGCATTTGGGGGACAGCCACTGGTGCGCAGCCCCAT
CAAGTTTTGGTGGCATCCCTAACGGTGCCCGTCAGTGGGCAGAGCGCACATCGCCCACAGTCCCCGAGAA
GTTGGGGGGAGGGGTCGGCAATTGAACCGGTGCCTAGAGAAGGTGGCGCGGGGTAAACTGGGAAAGTGAT
GTCGTGTACTGGCTCCGCCTTTTTCCCGAGGGTGGGGGAGAACCGTATATAAGTGCAGTAGTCGCCGTGA
ACGTTCTTTTTCGCAACGGGTTTGCCGCCAGAACACAGGTAAGTGCCGTGTGTGGTTCCCGCGGGCCTGG
CCTCTTTACGGGTTATGGCCCTTGCGTGCCTTGAATTACTTCCACCTGGCTGCAGTACGTGATTCTTGAT
CCCGAGCTTCGGGTTGGAAGTGGGTGGGAGAGTTCGAGGCCTTGCGCTTAAGGAGCCCCTTCGCCTCGTG
CTTGAGTTGAGGCCTGGCCTGGGCGCTGGGGCCGCCGCGTGCGAATCTGGTGGCACCTTCGCGCCTGTCT
CGCTGCTTTCGATAAGTCTCTAGCCATTTAAAATTTTTGATGACCTGCTGCGACGCTTTTTTTCTGGCAA
GATAGTCTTGTAAATGCGGGCCAAGATCTGCACACTGGTATTTCGGTTTTTGGGGCCGCGGGCGGCGACG
GGGCCCGTGCGTCCCAGCGCACATGTTCGGCGAGGCGGGGCCTGCGAGCGCGGCCACCGAGAATCGGACG
GGGGTAGTCTCAAGCTGGCCGGCCTGCTCTGGTGCCTGGCCTCGCGCCGCCGTGTATCGCCCCGCCCTGG
GCGGCAAGGCTGGCCCGGTCGGCACCAGTTGCGTGAGCGGAAAGATGGCCGCTTCCCGGCCCTGCTGCAG
GGAGCTCAAAATGGAGGACGCGGCGCTCGGGAGAGCGGGCGGGTGAGTCACCCACACAAAGGAAAAGGGC
CTTTCCGTCCTCAGCCGTCGCTTCATGTGACTCCACGGAGTACCGGGCGCCGTCCAGGCACCTCGATTAG
TTCTCGCGCTTTTGGAGTACGTCGTCTTTAGGTTGGGGGGAGGGGTTTTATGCGATGGAGTTTCCCCACA
CTGAGTGGGTGGAGACTGAAGTTAGGCCAGCTTGGCACTTGATGTAATTCTCCTTGGAATTTGCCCTTTT
TGAGTTTGGATCTTGGTTCATTCTCAAGCCTCAGACAGTGGTTCAAAGTTTTTTTCTTCCATTTCAGGTG
TCGTGAGCTAGCCACTATGGCCCCAAAGAAGAAGCGGAAGGTCGGTATCCACGGAGTCCCAGCAGCCAAG
CGGAACTACATCCTGGGCCTGGCCATCGGCATCACCAGCGTGGGCTACGGCATCATCGACTACGAGACAC
GGGACGTGATCGATGCCGGCGTGCGGCTGTTCAAAGAGGCCAACGTGGAAAACAACGAGGGCAGGCGGAG
CAAGAGAGGCGCCAGAAGGCTGAAGCGGCGGAGGCGGCATAGAATCCAGAGAGTGAAGAAGCTGCTGTTC
GACTACAACCTGCTGACCGACCACAGCGAGCTGAGCGGCATCAACCCCTACGAGGCCAGAGTGAAGGGCC
TGAGCCAGAAGCTGAGCGAGGAAGAGTTCTCTGCCGCCCTGCTGCACCTGGCCAAGAGAAGAGGCGTGCA
CAACGTGAACGAGGTGGAAGAGGACACCGGCAACGAGCTGTCCACCAAAGAGCAGATCAGCCGGAACAGC
AAGGCCCTGGAAGAGAAATACGTGGCCGAACTGCAGCTGGAACGGCTGAAGAAAGACGGCGAAGTGCGGG
GCAGCATCAACAGATTCAAGACCAGCGACTACGTGAAAGAAGCCAAACAGCTGCTGAAGGTGCAGAAGGC
CTACCACCAGCTGGACCAGAGCTTCATCGACACCTACATCGACCTGCTGGAAACCCGGCGGACCTACTAT
GAGGGACCTGGCGAGGGCAGCCCCTTCGGCTGGAAGGACATCAAAGAATGGTACGAGATGCTGATGGGCC
ACTGCACCTACTTCCCCGAGGAACTGCGGAGCGTGAAGTACGCCTACAACGCCGACCTGTACAACGCCCT
GAACGACCTGAACAATCTCGTGATCACCAGGGACGAGAACGAGAAGCTGGAATATTACGAGAAGTTCCAG
ATCATCGAGAACGTGTTCAAGCAGAAGAAGAAGCCCACCCTGAAGCAGATCGCCAAAGAAATCCTCGTGA
ACGAAGAGGATATTAAGGGCTACAGAGTGACCAGCACCGGCAAGCCCGAGTTCACCAACCTGAAGGTGTA
CCACGACATCAAGGACATTACCGCCCGGAAAGAGATTATTGAGAACGCCGAGCTGCTGGATCAGATTGCC
AAGATCCTGACCATCTACCAGAGCAGCGAGGACATCCAGGAAGAACTGACCAATCTGAACTCCGAGCTGA
CCCAGGAAGAGATCGAGCAGATCTCTAATCTGAAGGGCTATACCGGCACCCACAACCTGAGCCTGAAGGC
CATCAACCTGATCCTGGACGAGCTGTGGCACACCAACGACAACCAGATCGCTATCTTCAACCGGCTGAAG
CTGGTGCCCAAGAAGGTGGACCTGTCCCAGCAGAAAGAGATCCCCACCACCCTGGTGGACGACTTCATCC
TGAGCCCCGTCGTGAAGAGAAGCTTCATCCAGAGCATCAAAGTGATCAACGCCATCATCAAGAAGTACGG
CCTGCCCAACGACATCATTATCGAGCTGGCCCGCGAGAAGAACTCCAAGGACGCCCAGAAAATGATCAAC
GAGATGCAGAAGCGGAACCGGCAGACCAACGAGCGGATCGAGGAAATCATCCGGACCACCGGCAAAGAGA
ACGCCAAGTACCTGATCGAGAAGATCAAGCTGCACGACATGCAGGAAGGCAAGTGCCTGTACAGCCTGGA
AGCCATCCCTCTGGAAGATCTGCTGAACAACCCCTTCAACTATGAGGTGGACCACATCATCCCCAGAAGC
GTGTCCTTCGACAACAGCTTCAACAACAAGGTGCTCGTGAAGCAGGAAGAAGCCAGCAAGAAGGGCAACC
GGACCCCATTCCAGTACCTGAGCAGCAGCGACAGCAAGATCAGCTACGAAACCTTCAAGAAGCACATCCT
GAATCTGGCCAAGGGCAAGGGCAGAATCAGCAAGACCAAGAAAGAGTATCTGCTGGAAGAACGGGACATC
AACAGGTTCTCCGTGCAGAAAGACTTCATCAACCGGAACCTGGTGGATACCAGATACGCCACCAGAGGCC
TGATGAACCTGCTGCGGAGCTACTTCAGAGTGAACAACCTGGACGTGAAAGTGAAGTCCATCAATGGCGG
CTTCACCAGCTTTCTGCGGCGGAAGTGGAAGTTTAAGAAAGAGCGGAACAAGGGGTACAAGCACCACGCC
GAGGACGCCCTGATCATTGCCAACGCCGATTTCATCTTCAAAGAGTGGAAGAAACTGGACAAGGCCAAAA
AAGTGATGGAAAACCAGATGTTCGAGGAAAAGCAGGCCGAGAGCATGCCCGAGATCGAAACCGAGCAGGA
GTACAAAGAGATCTTCATCACCCCCCACCAGATCAAGCACATTAAGGACTTCAAGGACTACAAGTACAGC
CACCGGGTGGACAAGAAGCCTAATAGAGAGCTGATTAACGACACCCTGTACTCCACCCGGAAGGACGACA
AGGGCAACACCCTGATCGTGAACAATCTGAACGGCCTGTACGACAAGGACAATGACAAGCTGAAAAAGCT
GATCAACAAGAGCCCCGAAAAGCTGCTGATGTACCACCACGACCCCCAGACCTACCAGAAACTGAAGCTG
ATTATGGAACAGTACGGCGACGAGAAGAATCCCCTGTACAAGTACTACGAGGAAACCGGGAACTACCTGA
CCAAGTACTCCAAAAAGGACAACGGCCCCGTGATCAAGAAGATTAAGTATTACGGCAACAAACTGAACGC
CCATCTGGACATCACCGACGACTACCCCAACAGCAGAAACAAGGTCGTGAAGCTGTCCCTGAAGCCCTAC
AGATTCGACGTGTACCTGGACAATGGCGTGTACAAGTTCGTGACCGTGAAGAATCTGGATGTGATCAAAA
AAGAAAACTACTACGAAGTGAATAGCAAGTGCTATGAGGAAGCTAAGAAGCTGAAGAAGATCAGCAACCA
GGCCGAGTTTATCGCCTCCTTCTACAACAACGATCTGATCAAGATCAACGGCGAGCTGTATAGAGTGATC
GGCGTGAACAACGACCTGCTGAACCGGATCGAAGTGAACATGATCGACATCACCTACCGCGAGTACCTGG
AAAACATGAACGACAAGAGGCCCCCCAGGATCATTAAGACAATCGCCTCCAAGACCCAGAGCATTAAGAA
GTACAGCACAGACATTCTGGGCAACCTGTATGAAGTGAAATCTAAGAAGCACCCTCAGATCATCAAAAAG
GGCAAAAGGCCGGCGGCCACGAAAAAGGCCGGCCAGGCAAAAAAGAAAAAGGGTTCTGATGCTTTAGACG
ATTTTGACTTAGATATGCTTGGTTCAGACGCGTTAGACGACTTCGACCTAGACATGTTAGGCTCAGATGC
ATTGGACGACTTCGATTTAGATATGTTGGGCTCCGATGCCCTAGATGACTTTGATCTAGATATGCTAGGT
AGTCCCAAAAAGAAGAGGAAAGTGGGATCCCAGTATCTGCCCGACACAGATGATAGACACCGAATCGAAG
AGAAACGCAAGCGAACGTATGAAACCTTCAAATCGATCATGAAGAAATCGCCCTTCTCGGGTCCGACCGA
TCCCAGGCCCCCACCGAGAAGGATTGCGGTCCCGTCCCGCTCGTCGGCCAGCGTGCCGAAGCCTGCGCCG
CAGCCCTACCCCTTCACGTCGAGCCTGAGCACAATCAATTATGACGAGTTCCCGACGATGGTGTTCCCCT
CGGGACAAATCTCACAAGCCTCGGCGCTCGCACCAGCGCCTCCCCAAGTCCTTCCGCAAGCGCCTGCCCC
AGCGCCTGCACCGGCAATGGTGTCCGCCCTCGCACAGGCCCCTGCGCCCGTCCCCGTGCTCGCGCCTGGA
CCGCCCCAGGCGGTCGCTCCACCGGCTCCGAAGCCGACGCAGGCCGGAGAGGGAACACTCTCCGAAGCAC
TTCTTCAACTCCAGTTTGATGACGAGGATCTTGGAGCACTCCTTGGAAACTCGACAGACCCTGCGGTGTT
TACCGACCTCGCGTCAGTAGATAACTCCGAATTTCAGCAGCTTTTGAACCAGGGTATCCCGGTCGCGCCA
CATACAACGGAGCCCATGTTGATGGAATACCCCGAAGCAATCACGAGACTTGTGACGGGAGCGCAGCGGC
CTCCCGATCCCGCACCCGCACCTTTGGGGGCACCTGGCCTCCCTAACGGACTTTTGAGCGGCGACGAGGA
TTTCTCCTCCATCGCCGATATGGATTTCTCAGCCTTGCTGTCACAGATTTCCAGCGGCTCTGGCAGCGGC
AGCCGGGATTCCAGGGAAGGGATGTTTTTGCCGAAGCCTGAGGCCGGCTCCGCTATTAGTGACGTGTTTG
AGGGCCGCGAGGTGTGCCAGCCAAAACGAATCCGGCCATTTCATCCTCCAGGAAGTCCATGGGCCAACCG
CCCACTCCCCGCCAGCCTCGCACCAACACCAACCGGTCCAGTACATGAGCCAGTCGGGTCACTGACCCCG
GCACCAGTCCCTCAGCCACTGGATCCAGCGCCCGCAGTGACTCCCGAGGCCAGTCACCTGTTGGAGGATC
CCGATGAAGAAACGAGCCAGGCTGTCAAAGCCCTTCGGGAGATGGCCGATACTGTGATTCCCCAGAAGGA
AGAGGCTGCAATCTGTGGCCAAATGGACCTTTCCCATCCGCCCCCAAGGGGCCATCTGGATGAGCTGACA
ACCACACTTGAGTCCATGACCGAGGATCTGAACCTGGACTCACCCCTGACCCCGGAATTGAACGAGATTC
TGGATACCTTCCTGAACGACGAGTGCCTCTTGCATGCCATGCATATCAGCACAGGACTGTCCATCTTCGA
CACATCTCTGTTTGGATCCGGAAGCGGAGAGGGCAGAGGAAGTCTGCTAACATGCGGTGACGTCGAGGAG
AATCCTGGACCTGGATCCCCCAAGAAGAAGAGGAAGGTGGAGGACGCCGGATCCGTGTCCAAAGGAGAGG
AGTTAATCAAGGAAAACATGAGAATGAAAGTTGTCATGGAGGGCTCCGTTAATGGTCACCAATTCAAGTG
TACAGGGGAAGGTGAAGGTAATCCTTACATGGGTACACAAACTATGAGAATTAAAGTAATTGAAGGCGGA
CCACTACCATTTGCATTTGACATTCTGGCAACGTCATTCATGTACGGATCACGAACTTTCATCAAGTACC
CTAAAGGTATACCAGACTTTTTCAAGCAATCTTTTCCAGAGGGTTTTACATGGGAAAGGGTTACAAGATA
CGAAGATGGGGGTGTCGTCACAGTTATGCAAGATACTTCATTAGAAGATGGCTGCCTTGTCTATCATGTG
CAAGTAAGAGGGGTGAATTTTCCTTCTAACGGACCTGTGATGCAGAAAAAGACCAAAGGTTGGGAACCAA
ATACTGAAATGATGTACCCAGCTGATGGAGGTTTGAGAGGCTACACACACATGGCGCTTAAAGTTGATGG
TGGAGGTCATTTGTCTTGTAGTTTTGTTACCACTTATCGTTCTAAAAAGACTGTTGGCAATATCAAAATG
CCAGGAATACATGCTGTAGACCACAGACTAGAAAGACTCGAAGAGAGCGATAACGAAATGTTCGTTGTAC
AGAGAGAGCATGCCGTAGCCAAATTTGCTGGCTTAGGCGGTGGTATGGATGAATTGTATAAGTAACTCGA
GTGGCGATCCAGACATGATAAGATACATTGATGAGTTTGGACAAACCACAACTAGAATGCAGTGAAAAAA
ATGCTTTATTTGTGAAATTTGTGATGCTATTGCTTTATTTGTAACCATTATAAGCTGCAATAAACGCTGG
TTCTGTATGGGCACAGACAACCTAACTAATTTCCTGGCCCTCAAGGTGACTTGCTTGAACTTGCCACCTT
CGCCACTAGGGGGCAGCATTGGTTTACACAGGGTGAACAAACGTTCAATTCTAAACTAATATTCTTTGGT
GGGAAAGTGTGTTCATTTTGGTTTGTTTTGAAGAAGTCACTTCATACCTTTGAACTGGGGTTAAGCTGGT
TAACTCCCAAAAACGGGAGCACTGTCCTCCGAACGTCGGAGCACTGTCCTCCGAACGTCGGAGCACTGTC
CTCCGAACGTCGGAGCACTGTCCTCCGAACGGAGCATGTCCTCCGAACGTCGGAGCACTGTCCTCCGAAC
GACTAGTTAGGCGTGTACGGTGGGAGGCCTATATAAGCAGAGCTCGTTTAGTGAACCGTCAGATCGCCTG
CAGACGCCATCCACGCTGTTTTGACCTCCATAGAAGACACCGGGACCGATCCAGCGCCACTATGCCCAAG
AAGAAGAGGAAGGTGGAGGACGCCGGTTCTGTGAGCGTGATCAAGCCCGAGATGAAGATCAAGCTGTGCA
TGAGGGGCACCGTGAACGGCCACAACTTCGTGATCGAGGGCGAGGGCAAGGGCAACCCCTACGAGGGCAC
CCAGATCCTGGACCTGAACGTGACCGAGGGCGCCCCCCTGCCCTTCGCCTACGACATCCTGACCACCGTG
TTCCAGTACGGCAACAGGGCCTTCACCAAGTACCCCGCCGACATCCAGGACTACTTCAAGCAGACCTTCC
CCGAGGGCTACCACTGGGAGAGGAGCATGACCTACGAGGACCAGGGCATCTGCACCGCCACCAGCAACAT
CAGCATGAGGGGCGACTGCTTCTTCTACGACATCAGGTTCGACGGCACCAACTTCCCCCCCAACGGCCCC
GTGATGCAGAAGAAGACCCTGAAGTGGGAGCCCAGCACCGAGAAGATGTACGTGGAGGACGGCGTGCTGA
AGGGCGACGTGAACATGAGGCTGCTGCTGGAGGGCGGCGGCCACTACAGGTGCGACTTCAAGACCACCTA
CAAGGCCAAGAAGGAGGTGAGGCTGCCCGACGCCCACAAGATCGACCACAGGATCGAGATCCTGAAGCAC
GACAAGGACTACAACAAGGTGAAGCTGTACGAGAACGCCGTGGCCAGGTACTCCATGCTGCCCAGCCAGG
CCGGATCCTAACTCGAGATTCACTCCTCAGGTGCAGGCTGCCTATCAGAAGGTGGTGGCTGGTGTGGCCA
ATGCCCTGGCTCACAAATACCACTGAGATCTTTTTCCCTCTGCCAAAAATTATGGGGACATCATGAAGCC
CCTTGAGCATCTGACTTCTGGCTAATAAAGGAAATTTATTTTCATTGCAATAGTGTGTTGGAATTTTTTG
TGTCTCTCACTCGGAAGGACATATGGGAGGGCAAATCATTTAAAACATCAGAATGAGTATTTGGTTTAGA
GTTTGGCAACATATGCCCATATGCTGGCTGCCATGAACAAAGGTTGGCTATAAAGAGGTCATCAGTATAT
GAAACAGCCCCCTGCTGTCCATTCCTTATTCCATAGAAAAGCCTTGACTTGAGGTTAGATTTTTTTTATA
TTTTGTTTTGTGTTATTTTTTTCTTTAACATCCCTAAAATTTTCCTTACATGTTTTACTAGCCAGATTTT
TCCTCCTCTCCTGACTACTCCCAGTCATAGCTGTCCCTCTTCTCTTATGGAGATCCCTCGACCTGCAGCC
CAAGCTTGGCGTAATGCTGAGCA
Features (pLannotate 1.2.2; 27 found; start..end, strand, type, name):
    239..539     +  enhancer       CMV enhancer: human cytomegalovirus immediate early enhancer
    540..743     +  promoter       CMV promoter: human cytomegalovirus (CMV) immediate early promoter
    777..1798    +  CDS            HygR (fragment): aminoglycoside phosphotransferase from E. coli; aph(4)-Ia; confers resistance to hygromycin
   1817..2024    +  polyA_signal   bGH poly(A) signal: bovine growth hormone polyadenylation signal
   2344..2362    -  promoter       T3 promoter: promoter for bacteriophage T3 RNA polymerase
   2402..3217    -  CDS            KanR: aminoglycoside phosphotransferase; aph(3')-Ia; confers resistance to kanamycin in bacteria or G418 (Geneticin®) in eukaryotes
   3442..4030    +  rep_origin     ori: high-copy-number ColE1/pMB1/pBR322/pUC origin of replication
   4142..4160    +  promoter       T7 promoter: promoter for bacteriophage T7 RNA polymerase
   4745..5918    +  promoter       EF-1α promoter: strong constitutive promoter for human elongation factor EF-1α
   5929..6626    +  CDS            rtTA3 (fragment): reverse tetracycline transactivator 3 activates expression from Tet-responsive promoters in the presence of doxycycline
   6556..6666    +  CDS            VP48: 3 tandem repeats of the minimal activation domain of herpes simplex virus VP16 (Cheng et al., 2013)
   6781..7725    +  CDS            iRFP713: iRFP713 is a basic (constitutively fluorescent) near ir fluorescent protein published in 2011, derived from Rhodopseudomonas palustris. It has low acid sensitivity. It requires the cofactor biliverdin for fluorescence.
   7750..7974    +  polyA_signal   bGH poly(A) signal: bovine growth hormone polyadenylation signal
   8402..8435    +  protein_bind   loxP: Cre-mediated recombination occurs in the 8-bp core sequence (GCATACAT). Cre recombinase
   8546..8617    +  misc_RNA       Sa gRNA scaffold (fragment): guide RNA scaffold for the Staphylococcus aureus CRISPR/Cas9 system
   8843..10016   +  promoter       EF-1α promoter: strong constitutive promoter for human elongation factor EF-1α
  10078..13233   +  CDS            cas9: CAS9_STAAU - Experimental evidence at protein level: Swiss-Prot protein existence level 1. CRISPR (clustered regularly interspaced short palindromic repeat) is an adaptive immune system that provides protection against mobile genetic elements (viruses, transposable elements and conjugative plasmids). CRISPR clusters contain spacers, sequences complementary to antecedent mobile elements, and target invading nucleic acids. CRISPR clusters are transcribed and processed into CRISPR RNA (crRNA). In type II CRISPR systems correct processing of pre-crRNA requires a trans- encoded small RNA (tracrRNA)
  13234..13281   +  CDS            nucleoplasmin NLS: bipartite nuclear localization signal from nucleoplasmin
  13297..13319   +  CDS            VP48 (fragment): 3 tandem repeats of the minimal activation domain of herpes simplex virus VP16 (Cheng et al., 2013)
  13471..14265   +  CDS            RELA (fragment): TF65_HUMAN - Also known as NFKB3. Experimental evidence at protein level: Swiss-Prot protein existence level 1. NF-kappa-B is a pleiotropic transcription factor present in almost all cell types and is the endpoint of a series of signal transduction events that are initiated by a vast array of stimuli related to many biological processes such as inflammation, immunity, differentiation, cell growth, tumorigenesis and apoptosis. NF-kappa-B is a homo- or heterodimeric complex formed by the Rel-like domain- containing proteins RELA/p65, RELB, NFKB1/p105, NFKB1/p50, REL and NFKB2/p52. The heterodime
  14284..14853   +  CDS            Rta AD: transcriptional activation domain from the human herpesvirus 4 (Epstein-Barr virus) replication and transcription activator Rta/BRLF1 (Hardwick et al., 1992; Chavez et al., 2015)
  14965..15672   +  CDS            mRuby2: mRuby2 is a basic (constitutively fluorescent) red fluorescent protein published in 2012, derived from Entacmaea quadricolor. It has moderate acid sensitivity.
  15686..15815   -  polyA_signal   SV40 poly(A) signal: SV40 polyadenylation signal
  16178..16214   +  promoter       minimal CMV promoter (fragment): human cytomegalovirus (CMV) immediate early promoter
  16341..17012   +  CDS            hmAzami-Green: humanized monomeric Azami-Green fluorescent protein mammalian codon-optimized
  17029..17103   +  CDS            HBB (fragment): HBB_PONPY - Experimental evidence at transcript level: Swiss-Prot protein existence level 2. Involved in oxygen transport from the lung to the various peripheral tissues. From Pongo pygmaeus (Bornean orangutan).
  17174..17229   +  polyA_signal   β-globin poly(A) signal: rabbit β-globin polyadenylation signal (Gil and Proudfoot, 1987)
