>Addgene plasmid #124050 | ARB367 | addgene full sequence | sequence record 252515 | Addgene NGS Result
GTTACAGAGATGTTACGAACCCTGAACAGGTTGACTATTAATTGTGTCTGCTTGATGTGGACACCAGGTG
GCGCTGGACATCAGATTTGGAGAGGCAGTTGTCTAGGGAACCGGGCTCTGTGCCAGCGCAGGAGGCAGGC
TGGCTCTCCTATTCCAGGGATGCTCATCCAGGAAGGAAAGGTTGCATGCTGGACACACTAACCTTACAGC
GGTGGGCTCTATGGGGTACCTACGTAGGTACATAACTTACGGTAAATGGCCCGCCTGGCTGACCGCCCAA
CGACCCCCGCCCATTGACGTCAATAATGACGTATGTTCCCATAGTAACGCCAATAGGGACTTTCCATTGA
CGTCAATGGGTGGAGTATTTACGGTAAACTGCCCACTTGGCAGTACATCAAGTGTATCATATGCCAAGTA
CGCCCCCTATTGACGTCAATGACGGTAAATGGCCCGCCTGGCATTATGCCCAGTACATGACCTTATGGGA
CTTTCCTACTTGGCAGTACATCTACGTATTAGTCATCGCTATTACCATGGTGATGCGGTTTTGGCAGTAC
ATCAATGGGCGTGGATAGCGGTTTGACTCACGGGGATTTCCAAGTCTCCACCCCATTGACGTCAATGGGA
GTTTGTTTTGGCACCAAAATCAACGGGACTTTCCAAAATGTCGTAACAACTCCGCCCCATTGACGCAAAT
GGGCGGTAGGCGTGTACGGTGGGAGGTCTATATAAGCAGAGCTCGTTTAGTGAACCGTCAGATAGCCACC
ATGGGTAAAAAGCCTGAACTCACCGCGACGTCTGTCGAGAAGTTTCTGATCGAAAAGTTCGACAGCGTGT
CCGACCTGATGCAGCTCTCGGAGGGCGAAGAATCTCGTGCTTTCAGCTTCGATGTAGGAGGGCGTGGATA
TGTCCTGCGGGTAAATAGCTGCGCCGATGGTTTCTACAAAGATCGTTATGTTTATCGGCACTTTGCATCG
GCCGCGCTCCCGATTCCGGAAGTGCTTGACATTGGGGAATTTAGCGAGAGCCTGACCTATTGCATCTCCC
GCCGTGCACAGGGTGTCACGTTGCAAGACCTGCCTGAAACCGAACTGCCCGCTGTTCTGCAACCGGTCGC
GGAGGCCATGGATGCGATCGCTGCGGCCGATCTTAGCCAGACGAGCGGGTTCGGCCCATTCGGACCGCAA
GGAATCGGTCAATACACTACATGGCGTGATTTCATATGCGCGATTGCTGATCCCCATGTGTATCACTGGC
AAACTGTGATGGACGACACCGTCAGTGCGTCCGTCGCGCAGGCTCTCGATGAGCTGATGCTTTGGGCCGA
GGACTGCCCCGAAGTCCGGCACCTCGTGCACGCGGATTTCGGCTCCAACAATGTCCTGACGGACAATGGC
CGCATAACAGCGGTCATTGACTGGAGCGAGGCGATGTTCGGGGATTCCCAATACGAGGTCGCCAACATCT
TCTTCTGGAGGCCGTGGTTGGCTTGTATGGAGCAGCAGACGCGCTACTTCGAGCGGAGGCATCCGGAGCT
TGCAGGATCGCCGCGGCTCCGGGCGTATATGCTCCGCATTGGTCTTGACCAACTCTATCAGAGCTTGGTT
GACGGCAATTTCGATGATGCAGCTTGGGCGCAGGGTCGATGCGACGCAATCGTCCGATCCGGAGCCGGGA
CTGTCGGGCGTACACAAATCGCCCGCAGAAGCGCGGCCGTCTGGACCGATGGCTGTGTAGAAGTACTCGC
CGATAGTGGAAACCGACGCCCCAGCACTCGTCCGAGGGCAAAGGAATAACTCGAGCGACGCCTCGACTGT
GCCTTCTAGTTGCCAGCCATCTGTTGTTTGCCCCTCCCCCGTGCCTTCCTTGACCCTGGAAGGTGCCACT
CCCACTGTCCTTTCCTAATAAAATGAGGAAATTGCATCGCATTGTCTGAGTAGGTGTCATTCTATTCTGG
GGGGTGGGGTGGGGCAGGACAGCAAGGGGGAGGATTGGGAAGACAATAGCAGGCATGCTGGGGATGCGGT
GGGCTCTATGAGTATCGATACTAGTTAAAAGTTTTGTTACTTTATAGAAGAAATTTTGAGTTTTTGTTTT
TTTTTAATAAATAAATAAACATAAATAAATTGTTTGTTGAATTTATTATTAGTATGTAAGTGTAAATATA
ATAAAACTTAATATCTATTCAAATTAATAAATAAACCTCGATATACAGACCGATAAAACACATGCGTCAA
TTTTACGCATGATTATCTTTAACGTACGTCACAATATGATTATCTTTCTAGGGTTAATCTAGTATACGCG
TATGCGGCCGCTTAATTAATCCAGCTTTTGTTCCCTTTAGTGAGGGTTAATTCCGAGCGGCCGCGTGTTA
CAACCAATTAACCAATTCTGATTAGAAAAACTCATCGAGCATCAAATGAAACTGCAATTTATTCATATCA
GGATTATCAATACCATATTTTTGAAAAAGCCGTTTCTGTAATGAAGGAGAAAACTCACCGAGGCAGTTCC
ATAGGATGGCAAGATCCTGGTATCGGTCTGCGATTCCGACTCGTCCAACATCAATACAACCTATTAATTT
CCCCTCGTCAAAAATAAGGTTATCAAGTGAGAAATCACCATGAGTGACGACTGAATCCGGTGAGAATGGC
AAAAGCTTATGCATTTCTTTCCAGACTTGTTCAACAGGCCAGCCATTACGCTCGTCATCAAAATCACTCG
CATCAACCAAACCGTTATTCATTCGTGATTGCGCCTGAGCGAGGCGAAATACGCGATCGCTGTTAAAAGG
ACAATTACAAACAGGAATCGAATGCAACCGGCGCAGGAACACTGCCAGCGCATCAACAATATTTTCACCT
GAATCAGGATATTCTTCTAATACCTGGAATGCTGTTTTCCCGGGGATCGCAGTGGTGAGTAACCATGCAT
CATCAGGAGTACGGATAAAATGCTTGATGGTCGGAAGAGGCATAAATTCCGTCAGCCAGTTTAGTCTGAC
CATCTCATCTGTAACATCATTGGCAACGCTACCTTTGCCATGTTTCAGAAACAACTCTGGCGCATCGGGC
TTCCCATACAATCGATAGATTGTCGCACCTGATTGCCCGACATTATCGCGAGCCCATTTATACCCATATA
AATCAGCATCCATGTTGGAATTTAATCGCGGCCTGGAGCAAGACGTTTCCCGTTGAATATGGCTCATAAC
ACCCCTTGTATTACTGTTTATGTAAGCAGACAGTTTTATTGTTCATGATGATATATTTTTATCTTGTGCA
ATGTAACATCAGAGATTTTGAGACACAACGTGGCTTTGTTGAATAAATCGAACTTTTGCTGAGTTGAAGG
ATCAGTCATGACCAAAATCCCTTAACGTGAGTTTTCGTTCCACTGAGCGTCAGACCCCGTAGAAAAGATC
AAAGGATCTTCTTGAGATCCTTTTTTTCTGCGCGTAATCTGCTGCTTGCAAACAAAAAAACCACCGCTAC
CAGCGGTGGTTTGTTTGCCGGATCAAGAGCTACCAACTCTTTTTCCGAAGGTAACTGGCTTCAGCAGAGC
GCAGATACCAAATACTGTTCTTCTAGTGTAGCCGTAGTTAGGCCACCACTTCAAGAACTCTGTAGCACCG
CCTACATACCTCGCTCTGCTAATCCTGTTACCAGTGGCTGCTGCCAGTGGCGATAAGTCGTGTCTTACCG
GGTTGGACTCAAGACGATAGTTACCGGATAAGGCGCAGCGGTCGGGCTGAACGGGGGGTTCGTGCACACA
GCCCAGCTTGGAGCGAACGACCTACACCGAACTGAGATACCTACAGCGTGAGCTATGAGAAAGCGCCACG
CTTCCCGAAGGGAGAAAGGCGGACAGGTATCCGGTAAGCGGCAGGGTCGGAACAGGAGAGCGCACGAGGG
AGCTTCCAGGGGGAAACGCCTGGTATCTTTATAGTCCTGTCGGGTTTCGCCACCTCTGACTTGAGCGTCG
ATTTTTGTGATGCTCGTCAGGGGGGCGGAGCCTATGGAAAAACGCCAGCAACGCGGCCTTTTTACGGTTC
CTGGCCTTTTGCTGGCCTTTTGCTCACATGTTCTTTCCTGCGTTATCCCCTGATTCTGTGGATAACCGTG
CGGCCGCCAATTAATACGACTCACTATAGGGCGAATTGGGGCGCGCCATTCTAGATTAACCCTAGAAAGA
TAGTCTGCGTAAAATTGACGCATGCATTCTTGAAATATTGCTCTCTCTTTCTAAATAGCGCGAATCCGTC
GCTGTGCATTTAGGACATCTCAGTCGCCGCTTGGAGCTCCCGTGAGGCGTGCTTGTCAATGCGGTAAGTG
TCACTGATTTTGAACTATAACGACCGCGTGAGTCAAAATGACGCATGATTATCTTTTACGTGACTTTTAA
GATTTAACTCATACGATAATTATATTGTTATTTCATGTTCTACTTACGTGATAACTTATTATATATATAT
TTTCTTGTTATAGATATCAACTAGAATGCTAGCATGGGCCCAGATCTCCATGGGCCCTGAATTCGCATCT
AGACTGAACTGGCCGATAATTGCAGACGAGGAGCATCGCCCTTCCCCGGCCCTCAGGTAAGAGGACCAAA
TACCGTAGCCGTTTCCAATTTCAGTCCTTTAGCGCCACCTGGTGCTAACTACTCTATCACGCTTTTATCC
AATAACTACCTTTGTAAATTTCCTTTCAAAAGTTCTGGCCGGGCGCGGTGGCAACGGTGCCCGTCAGTGG
GCAGAGCGCACATCGCCCACAGTCCCCGAGAAGTTGGGGGGAGGGGTCGGCAATTGAACCGGTGCCTAGA
GAAGGTGGCGCGGGGTAAACTGGGAAAGTGATGTCGTGTACTGGCTCCGCCTTTTTCCCGAGGGTGGGGG
AGAACCGTATATAAGTGCAGTAGTCGCCGTGAACGTTCTTTTTCGCAACGGGTTTGCCGCCAGAACACAG
GTAAGTGCCGTGTGTGGTTCCCGCGGGCCTGGCCTCTTTACGGGTTATGGCCCTTGCGTGCCTTGAATTA
CTTCCACCTGGCTGCAGTACGTGATTCTTGATCCCGAGCTTCGGGTTGGAAGTGGGTGGGAGAGTTCGAG
GCCTTGCGCTTAAGGAGCCCCTTCGCCTCGTGCTTGAGTTGAGGCCTGGCCTGGGCGCTGGGGCCGCCGC
GTGCGAATCTGGTGGCACCTTCGCGCCTGTCTCGCTGCTTTCGATAAGTCTCTAGCCATTTAAAATTTTT
GATGACCTGCTGCGACGCTTTTTTTCTGGCAAGATAGTCTTGTAAATGCGGGCCAAGATCTGCACACTGG
TATTTCGGTTTTTGGGGCCGCGGGCGGCGACGGGGCCCGTGCGTCCCAGCGCACATGTTCGGCGAGGCGG
GGCCTGCGAGCGCGGCCACCGAGAATCGGACGGGGGTAGTCTCAAGCTGGCCGGCCTGCTCTGGTGCCTG
GCCTCGCGCCGCCGTGTATCGCCCCGCCCTGGGCGGCAAGGCTGGCCCGGTCGGCACCAGTTGCGTGAGC
GGAAAGATGGCCGCTTCCCGGCCCTGCTGCAGGGAGCTCAAAATGGAGGACGCGGCGCTCGGGAGAGCGG
GCGGGTGAGTCACCCACACAAAGGAAAAGGGCCTTTCCGTCCTCAGCCGTCGCTTCATGTGACTCCACGG
AGTACCGGGCGCCGTCCAGGCACCTCGATTAGTTCTCGCGCTTTTGGAGTACGTCGTCTTTAGGTTGGGG
GGAGGGGTTTTATGCGATGGAGTTTCCCCACACTGAGTGGGTGGAGACTGAAGTTAGGCCAGCTTGGCAC
TTGATGTAATTCTCCTTGGAATTTGCCCTTTTTGAGTTTGGATCTTGGTTCATTCTCAAGCCTCAGACAG
TGGTTCAAAGTTTTTTTCTTCCATTTCAGGTGTCGTGAGCTAGCCACTATGTCTAGACTGGACAAGAGCA
AAGTCATAAACTCTGCTCTGGAATTACTCAATGGAGTCGGTATCGAAGGCCTGACGACAAGGAAACTCGC
TCAAAAGCTGGGAGTTGAGCAGCCTACCCTGTACTGGCACGTGAAGAACAAGCGGGCCCTGCTCGATGCC
CTGCCAATCGAGATGCTGGACAGGCATCATACCCACTCCTGCCCCCTGGAAGGCGAGTCATGGCAAGACT
TTCTGCGGAACAACGCCAAGTCATACCGCTGTGCTCTCCTCTCACATCGCGACGGGGCTAAAGTGCATCT
CGGCACCCGCCCAACAGAGAAACAGTACGAAACCCTGGAAAATCAGCTCGCGTTCCTGTGTCAGCAAGGC
TTCTCCCTGGAGAACGCACTGTACGCTCTGTCCGCCGTGGGCCACTTTACACTGGGCTGCGTATTGGAGG
AACAGGAGCATCAAGTAGCAAAAGAGGAAAGAGAGACACCTACCACCGATTCTATGCCCCCACTTCTGAA
ACAAGCAATTGAGCTGTTCGACCGGCAGGGAGCCGAACCTGCCTTCCTTTTCGGCCTGGAACTAATCATA
TGTGGCCTGGAGAAACAGCTAAAGTGCGAAAGCGGCGGGCCGACCGACGCCCTTGACGATTTTGACTTAG
ACATGCTCCCAGCCGATGCCCTTGACGACTTTGACCTTGATATGCTGCCTGCTGACGCTCTTGACGATTT
TGACCTTGACATGCTCCCCGGGGGATCCGGAAGCGGAGCTACTAACTTCAGCCTGCTGAAGCAGGCTGGT
GACGTGGAGGAGAACCCTGGACCTCCCAAGAAGAAGAGGAAGGTGGAGGACGCCGGATCCGCTGAAGGTT
CTGTTGCTAGACAACCAGACTTGTTGACTTGTGACGACGAACCAATCCACATCCCAGGTGCTATCCAACC
ACACGGTTTGTTGTTGGCTTTGGCTGCTGACATGACTATCGTTGCTGGTTCTGACAACTTGCCAGAATTG
ACTGGTTTGGCTATCGGTGCTTTGATCGGTAGATCTGCTGCTGACGTTTTCGACTCTGAAACTCACAACA
GATTGACTATCGCTTTGGCTGAACCAGGTGCTGCTGTTGGTGCTCCAATCACTGTTGGTTTCACTATGAG
AAAGGACGCTGGTTTCATCGGTTCTTGGCACAGACACGACCAATTGATCTTCTTGGAATTGGAACCACCA
CAAAGAGATGTTGCTGAACCACAAGCTTTCTTCAGAAGAACTAACTCTGCTATCAGAAGATTGCAAGCTG
CTGAAACTTTGGAATCTGCTTGTGCTGCTGCTGCTCAAGAAGTTAGAAAGATCACTGGTTTCGACAGAGT
TATGATCTACAGATTCGCTTCTGACTTCTCTGGTGAAGTTATCGCTGAAGACAGATGTGCTGAAGTTGAA
TCTAAGTTGGGTTTGCACTACCCAGCTTCTACTGTTCCAGCTCAAGCTAGAAGATTGTACACTATCAACC
CAGTTAGAATCATCCCAGACATCAACTACAGACCAGTTCCAGTTACTCCAGACTTGAACCCAGTTACTGG
TAGACCAATCGACTTGTCTTTCGCTATCTTGAGATCTGTTTCTCCAGTTCACTTGGAATTCATGAGAAAC
ATCGGTATGCACGGTACTATGTCTATCTCTATCTTGAGAGGTGAAAGATTGTGGGGTTTGATCGTTTGTC
ACCACAGAACTCCATACTACGTTGACTTGGACGGTAGACAAGCTTGTGAATTGGTTGCTCAAGTTTTGGC
TTGGCAAATCGGTGTTATGGAAGAATAACTCGAGTGGCCGACGCCTCGACTGTGCCTTCTAGTTGCCAGC
CATCTGTTGTTTGCCCCTCCCCCGTGCCTTCCTTGACCCTGGAAGGTGCCACTCCCACTGTCCTTTCCTA
ATAAAATGAGGAAATTGCATCGCATTGTCTGAGTAGGTGTCATTCTATTCTGGGGGGTGGGGTGGTGCAG
GACAGCAAGGGGGAGGATTGGGAAGACAATAGCAGGCATGCTGGGGATGCGGTGGGCTCTATGGGCTGCC
AAACCAGATGTCAACACAGCTACGGTCTGCCGCTTCAGGTCCATTTACGGAAGCCGCAATCCTGCACTAT
GACCACCAGGGGGAGCGCTAGGCCCATCCCTGCACAGGTAGCTATTTTTAGAGGTTGCTTCTAGCCTGGA
GGAAGAAACGAAAGAAATAAAAGACTATGATACTTTTTTTTTTTAACCGGACCAACTTATAAATTATTTG
TAAGTCCAATAAAAACGGATCCGACGCGCCATCTCTAGGCCCGCGCCGGCCCCCTCGCACGGACTTGTGG
GAGAAGCTCGGCTACTCCCCTGCCCCGGTTAATTTGCATATAATATTTCCTAGTAACTATAGAGGCTTAA
TGTGCGATAAAAGACAGATAATCTGTTCTTTTTAATACTAGCTACATTTTACATGATAGGCTTGGATTTC
TATAACTTCGTATAGCATACATTATACGAAGTTATAAACAGCACAAAAGGAAACTCACCCTAACTGTAAA
GTAATTGTGTGTTTTGAGACTATAAGTATCCCTTGGAGAACCACCTTGTTGGAACGTCGGAGCACTGTCC
TGTTATAGTACTCTGGAAACAGAATCTACTATAACAAGGCAAAATGCCGTGTTTATCTCGTCAACTTGTT
GGCGAGATTTTTTTGCTGGATGCACACACTGGCTTAAGATGACGGGACCCTGTAAACGTGTCCGCCTTGC
CACTTTGTGCAATATTTAGCTCCTTCAGTAGAGGGCGCTGCAGGAACATGTCAGGAGGGGGCCTTCTCTT
CCGGATTCTGGATTCTGGTATACACTTGGAGCGTGGCATTTGGGGGACAGCCACTGGTGCGCAGCCCCAT
CAAGTTTTGGTGGCATCCCTAACGGTGCCCGTCAGTGGGCAGAGCGCACATCGCCCACAGTCCCCGAGAA
GTTGGGGGGAGGGGTCGGCAATTGAACCGGTGCCTAGAGAAGGTGGCGCGGGGTAAACTGGGAAAGTGAT
GTCGTGTACTGGCTCCGCCTTTTTCCCGAGGGTGGGGGAGAACCGTATATAAGTGCAGTAGTCGCCGTGA
ACGTTCTTTTTCGCAACGGGTTTGCCGCCAGAACACAGGTAAGTGCCGTGTGTGGTTCCCGCGGGCCTGG
CCTCTTTACGGGTTATGGCCCTTGCGTGCCTTGAATTACTTCCACCTGGCTGCAGTACGTGATTCTTGAT
CCCGAGCTTCGGGTTGGAAGTGGGTGGGAGAGTTCGAGGCCTTGCGCTTAAGGAGCCCCTTCGCCTCGTG
CTTGAGTTGAGGCCTGGCCTGGGCGCTGGGGCCGCCGCGTGCGAATCTGGTGGCACCTTCGCGCCTGTCT
CGCTGCTTTCGATAAGTCTCTAGCCATTTAAAATTTTTGATGACCTGCTGCGACGCTTTTTTTCTGGCAA
GATAGTCTTGTAAATGCGGGCCAAGATCTGCACACTGGTATTTCGGTTTTTGGGGCCGCGGGCGGCGACG
GGGCCCGTGCGTCCCAGCGCACATGTTCGGCGAGGCGGGGCCTGCGAGCGCGGCCACCGAGAATCGGACG
GGGGTAGTCTCAAGCTGGCCGGCCTGCTCTGGTGCCTGGCCTCGCGCCGCCGTGTATCGCCCCGCCCTGG
GCGGCAAGGCTGGCCCGGTCGGCACCAGTTGCGTGAGCGGAAAGATGGCCGCTTCCCGGCCCTGCTGCAG
GGAGCTCAAAATGGAGGACGCGGCGCTCGGGAGAGCGGGCGGGTGAGTCACCCACACAAAGGAAAAGGGC
CTTTCCGTCCTCAGCCGTCGCTTCATGTGACTCCACGGAGTACCGGGCGCCGTCCAGGCACCTCGATTAG
TTCTCGCGCTTTTGGAGTACGTCGTCTTTAGGTTGGGGGGAGGGGTTTTATGCGATGGAGTTTCCCCACA
CTGAGTGGGTGGAGACTGAAGTTAGGCCAGCTTGGCACTTGATGTAATTCTCCTTGGAATTTGCCCTTTT
TGAGTTTGGATCTTGGTTCATTCTCAAGCCTCAGACAGTGGTTCAAAGTTTTTTTCTTCCATTTCAGGTG
TCGTGAGCTAGCCACTATGGCCCCAAAGAAGAAGCGGAAGGTCGGTATCCACGGAGTCCCAGCAGCCAAG
CGGAACTACATCCTGGGCCTGGCCATCGGCATCACCAGCGTGGGCTACGGCATCATCGACTACGAGACAC
GGGACGTGATCGATGCCGGCGTGCGGCTGTTCAAAGAGGCCAACGTGGAAAACAACGAGGGCAGGCGGAG
CAAGAGAGGCGCCAGAAGGCTGAAGCGGCGGAGGCGGCATAGAATCCAGAGAGTGAAGAAGCTGCTGTTC
GACTACAACCTGCTGACCGACCACAGCGAGCTGAGCGGCATCAACCCCTACGAGGCCAGAGTGAAGGGCC
TGAGCCAGAAGCTGAGCGAGGAAGAGTTCTCTGCCGCCCTGCTGCACCTGGCCAAGAGAAGAGGCGTGCA
CAACGTGAACGAGGTGGAAGAGGACACCGGCAACGAGCTGTCCACCAAAGAGCAGATCAGCCGGAACAGC
AAGGCCCTGGAAGAGAAATACGTGGCCGAACTGCAGCTGGAACGGCTGAAGAAAGACGGCGAAGTGCGGG
GCAGCATCAACAGATTCAAGACCAGCGACTACGTGAAAGAAGCCAAACAGCTGCTGAAGGTGCAGAAGGC
CTACCACCAGCTGGACCAGAGCTTCATCGACACCTACATCGACCTGCTGGAAACCCGGCGGACCTACTAT
GAGGGACCTGGCGAGGGCAGCCCCTTCGGCTGGAAGGACATCAAAGAATGGTACGAGATGCTGATGGGCC
ACTGCACCTACTTCCCCGAGGAACTGCGGAGCGTGAAGTACGCCTACAACGCCGACCTGTACAACGCCCT
GAACGACCTGAACAATCTCGTGATCACCAGGGACGAGAACGAGAAGCTGGAATATTACGAGAAGTTCCAG
ATCATCGAGAACGTGTTCAAGCAGAAGAAGAAGCCCACCCTGAAGCAGATCGCCAAAGAAATCCTCGTGA
ACGAAGAGGATATTAAGGGCTACAGAGTGACCAGCACCGGCAAGCCCGAGTTCACCAACCTGAAGGTGTA
CCACGACATCAAGGACATTACCGCCCGGAAAGAGATTATTGAGAACGCCGAGCTGCTGGATCAGATTGCC
AAGATCCTGACCATCTACCAGAGCAGCGAGGACATCCAGGAAGAACTGACCAATCTGAACTCCGAGCTGA
CCCAGGAAGAGATCGAGCAGATCTCTAATCTGAAGGGCTATACCGGCACCCACAACCTGAGCCTGAAGGC
CATCAACCTGATCCTGGACGAGCTGTGGCACACCAACGACAACCAGATCGCTATCTTCAACCGGCTGAAG
CTGGTGCCCAAGAAGGTGGACCTGTCCCAGCAGAAAGAGATCCCCACCACCCTGGTGGACGACTTCATCC
TGAGCCCCGTCGTGAAGAGAAGCTTCATCCAGAGCATCAAAGTGATCAACGCCATCATCAAGAAGTACGG
CCTGCCCAACGACATCATTATCGAGCTGGCCCGCGAGAAGAACTCCAAGGACGCCCAGAAAATGATCAAC
GAGATGCAGAAGCGGAACCGGCAGACCAACGAGCGGATCGAGGAAATCATCCGGACCACCGGCAAAGAGA
ACGCCAAGTACCTGATCGAGAAGATCAAGCTGCACGACATGCAGGAAGGCAAGTGCCTGTACAGCCTGGA
AGCCATCCCTCTGGAAGATCTGCTGAACAACCCCTTCAACTATGAGGTGGACCACATCATCCCCAGAAGC
GTGTCCTTCGACAACAGCTTCAACAACAAGGTGCTCGTGAAGCAGGAAGAAGCCAGCAAGAAGGGCAACC
GGACCCCATTCCAGTACCTGAGCAGCAGCGACAGCAAGATCAGCTACGAAACCTTCAAGAAGCACATCCT
GAATCTGGCCAAGGGCAAGGGCAGAATCAGCAAGACCAAGAAAGAGTATCTGCTGGAAGAACGGGACATC
AACAGGTTCTCCGTGCAGAAAGACTTCATCAACCGGAACCTGGTGGATACCAGATACGCCACCAGAGGCC
TGATGAACCTGCTGCGGAGCTACTTCAGAGTGAACAACCTGGACGTGAAAGTGAAGTCCATCAATGGCGG
CTTCACCAGCTTTCTGCGGCGGAAGTGGAAGTTTAAGAAAGAGCGGAACAAGGGGTACAAGCACCACGCC
GAGGACGCCCTGATCATTGCCAACGCCGATTTCATCTTCAAAGAGTGGAAGAAACTGGACAAGGCCAAAA
AAGTGATGGAAAACCAGATGTTCGAGGAAAAGCAGGCCGAGAGCATGCCCGAGATCGAAACCGAGCAGGA
GTACAAAGAGATCTTCATCACCCCCCACCAGATCAAGCACATTAAGGACTTCAAGGACTACAAGTACAGC
CACCGGGTGGACAAGAAGCCTAATAGAGAGCTGATTAACGACACCCTGTACTCCACCCGGAAGGACGACA
AGGGCAACACCCTGATCGTGAACAATCTGAACGGCCTGTACGACAAGGACAATGACAAGCTGAAAAAGCT
GATCAACAAGAGCCCCGAAAAGCTGCTGATGTACCACCACGACCCCCAGACCTACCAGAAACTGAAGCTG
ATTATGGAACAGTACGGCGACGAGAAGAATCCCCTGTACAAGTACTACGAGGAAACCGGGAACTACCTGA
CCAAGTACTCCAAAAAGGACAACGGCCCCGTGATCAAGAAGATTAAGTATTACGGCAACAAACTGAACGC
CCATCTGGACATCACCGACGACTACCCCAACAGCAGAAACAAGGTCGTGAAGCTGTCCCTGAAGCCCTAC
AGATTCGACGTGTACCTGGACAATGGCGTGTACAAGTTCGTGACCGTGAAGAATCTGGATGTGATCAAAA
AAGAAAACTACTACGAAGTGAATAGCAAGTGCTATGAGGAAGCTAAGAAGCTGAAGAAGATCAGCAACCA
GGCCGAGTTTATCGCCTCCTTCTACAACAACGATCTGATCAAGATCAACGGCGAGCTGTATAGAGTGATC
GGCGTGAACAACGACCTGCTGAACCGGATCGAAGTGAACATGATCGACATCACCTACCGCGAGTACCTGG
AAAACATGAACGACAAGAGGCCCCCCAGGATCATTAAGACAATCGCCTCCAAGACCCAGAGCATTAAGAA
GTACAGCACAGACATTCTGGGCAACCTGTATGAAGTGAAATCTAAGAAGCACCCTCAGATCATCAAAAAG
GGCAAAAGGCCGGCGGCCACGAAAAAGGCCGGCCAGGCAAAAAAGAAAAAGGGTTCTGATGCTTTAGACG
ATTTTGACTTAGATATGCTTGGTTCAGACGCGTTAGACGACTTCGACCTAGACATGTTAGGCTCAGATGC
ATTGGACGACTTCGATTTAGATATGTTGGGCTCCGATGCCCTAGATGACTTTGATCTAGATATGCTAGGT
AGTCCCAAAAAGAAGAGGAAAGTGGGATCCCAGTATCTGCCCGACACAGATGATAGACACCGAATCGAAG
AGAAACGCAAGCGAACGTATGAAACCTTCAAATCGATCATGAAGAAATCGCCCTTCTCGGGTCCGACCGA
TCCCAGGCCCCCACCGAGAAGGATTGCGGTCCCGTCCCGCTCGTCGGCCAGCGTGCCGAAGCCTGCGCCG
CAGCCCTACCCCTTCACGTCGAGCCTGAGCACAATCAATTATGACGAGTTCCCGACGATGGTGTTCCCCT
CGGGACAAATCTCACAAGCCTCGGCGCTCGCACCAGCGCCTCCCCAAGTCCTTCCGCAAGCGCCTGCCCC
AGCGCCTGCACCGGCAATGGTGTCCGCCCTCGCACAGGCCCCTGCGCCCGTCCCCGTGCTCGCGCCTGGA
CCGCCCCAGGCGGTCGCTCCACCGGCTCCGAAGCCGACGCAGGCCGGAGAGGGAACACTCTCCGAAGCAC
TTCTTCAACTCCAGTTTGATGACGAGGATCTTGGAGCACTCCTTGGAAACTCGACAGACCCTGCGGTGTT
TACCGACCTCGCGTCAGTAGATAACTCCGAATTTCAGCAGCTTTTGAACCAGGGTATCCCGGTCGCGCCA
CATACAACGGAGCCCATGTTGATGGAATACCCCGAAGCAATCACGAGACTTGTGACGGGAGCGCAGCGGC
CTCCCGATCCCGCACCCGCACCTTTGGGGGCACCTGGCCTCCCTAACGGACTTTTGAGCGGCGACGAGGA
TTTCTCCTCCATCGCCGATATGGATTTCTCAGTCTTGCTGTCACAGATTTCCAGCGGCTCTGGCAGCGGC
AGCCGGGATTCCAGGGAAGGGATGTTTTTGCCGAAGCCTGAGGCCGGCTCCGCTATTAGTGACGTGTTTG
AGGGCCGCGAGGTGTGCCAGCCAAAACGAATCCGGCCATTTCATCCTCCAGGAAGTCCATGGGCCAACCG
CCCACTCCCCGCCAGCCTCGCACCAACACCAACCGGTCCAGTACATGAGCCAGTCGGGTCACTGACCCCG
GCACCAGTCCCTCAGCCACTGGATCCAGCGCCCGCAGTGACTCCCGAGGCCAGTCACCTGTTGGAGGATC
CCGATGAAGAAACGAGCCAGGCTGTCAAAGCCCTTCGGGAGATGGCCGATACTGTGATTCCCCAGAAGGA
AGAGGCTGCAATCTGTGGCCAAATGGACCTTTCCCATCCGCCCCCAAGGGGCCATCTGGATGAGCTGACA
ACCACACTTGAGTCCATGACCGAGGATCTGAACCTGGACTCACCCCTGACCCCGGAATTGAACGAGATTC
TGGATACCTTCCTGAACGACGAGTGCCTCTTGCATGCCATGCATATCAGCACAGGACTGTCCATCTTCGA
CACATCTCTGTTTGGATCCGGAAGCGGAGAGGGCAGAGGAAGTCTGCTAACATGCGGTGACGTCGAGGAG
AATCCTGGACCTGGATCCCCCAAGAAGAAGAGGAAGGTGGAGGACGCCGGATCCGTGTCCAAAGGAGAGG
AGTTAATCAAGGAAAACATGAGAATGAAAGTTGTCATGGAGGGCTCCGTTAATGGTCACCAATTCAAGTG
TACAGGGGAAGGTGAAGGTAATCCTTACATGGGTACACAAACTATGAGAATTAAAGTAATTGAAGGCGGA
CCACTACCATTTGCATTTGACATTCTGGCAACGTCATTCATGTACGGATCACGAACTTTCATCAAGTACC
CTAAAGGTATACCAGACTTTTTCAAGCAATCTTTTCCAGAGGGTTTTACATGGGAAAGGGTTACAAGATA
CGAAGATGGGGGTGTCGTCACAGTTATGCAAGATACTTCATTAGAAGATGGCTGCCTTGTCTATCATGTG
CAAGTAAGAGGGGTGAATTTTCCTTCTAACGGACCTGTGATGCAGAAAAAGACCAAAGGTTGGGAACCAA
ATACTGAAATGATGTACCCAGCTGATGGAGGTTTGAGAGGCTACACACACATGGCGCTTAAAGTTGATGG
TGGAGGTCATTTGTCTTGTAGTTTTGTTACCACTTATCGTTCTAAAAAGACTGTTGGCAATATCAAAATG
CCAGGAATACATGCTGTAGACCACAGACTAGAAAGACTCGAAGAGAGCGATAACGAAATGTTCGTTGTAC
AGAGAGAGCATGCCGTAGCCAAATTTGCTGGCTTAGGCGGTGGTATGGATGAATTGTATAAGTAACTCGA
GTGGCGATCCAGACATGATAAGATACATTGATGAGTTTGGACAAACCACAACTAGAATGCAGTGAAAAAA
ATGCTTTATTTGTGAAATTTGTGATGCTATTGCTTTATTTGTAACCATTATAAGCTGCAATAAACGCTGG
TTCTGTATGGGCACAGACAACCTAACTAATTTCCTGGCCCTCAAGGTGACTTGCTTGAACTTGCCACCTT
CGCCACTAGGGGGCAGCATTGGTTTACACAGGGTGAACAAACGTTCAATTCTAAACTAATATTCTTTGGT
GGGAAAGTGTGTTCATTTTGGTTTGTTTTGAAGAAGTCACTTCATACCTTTGAACTGGGGTTAAGCTGGT
TAACTCCCAAAAACGGGAGCACTGTCCTCCGAACGTCGGAGCACTGTCCTCCGAACGTCGGAGCACTGTC
CTCCGAACGTCGGAGCACTGTCCTCCGAACGGAGCATGTCCTCCGAACGTCGGAGCACTGTCCTCCGAAC
GACTAGTTAGGCGTGTACGGTGGGAGGCCTATATAAGCAGAGCTCGTTTAGTGAACCGTCAGATCGCCTG
CAGACGCCATCCACGCTGTTTTGACCTCCATAGAAGACACCGGGACCGATCCAGCGCCACTATGCCCAAG
AAGAAGAGGAAGGTGGAGGACGCCGGTTCTGTGAGCGTGATCAAGCCCGAGATGAAGATCAAGCTGTGCA
TGAGGGGCACCGTGAACGGCCACAACTTCGTGATCGAGGGCGAGGGCAAGGGCAACCCCTACGAGGGCAC
CCAGATCCTGGACCTGAACGTGACCGAGGGCGCCCCCCTGCCCTTCGCCTACGACATCCTGACCACCGTG
TTCCAGTACGGCAACAGGGCCTTCACCAAGTACCCCGCCGACATCCAGGACTACTTCAAGCAGACCTTCC
CCGAGGGCTACCACTGGGAGAGGAGCATGACCTACGAGGACCAGGGCATCTGCACCGCCACCAGCAACAT
CAGCATGAGGGGCGACTGCTTCTTCTACGACATCAGGTTCGACGGCACCAACTTCCCCCCCAACGGCCCC
GTGATGCAGAAGAAGACCCTGAAGTGGGAGCCCAGCACCGAGAAGATGTACGTGGAGGACGGCGTGCTGA
AGGGCGACGTGAACATGAGGCTGCTGCTGGAGGGCGGCGGCCACTACAGGTGCGACTTCAAGACCACCTA
CAAGGCCAAGAAGGAGGTGAGGCTGCCCGACGCCCACAAGATCGACCACAGGATCGAGATCCTGAAGCAC
GACAAGGACTACAACAAGGTGAAGCTGTACGAGAACGCCGTGGCCAGGTACTCCATGCTGCCCAGCCAGG
CCGGATCCTAACTCGAGATTCACTCCTCAGGTGCAGGCTGCCTATCAGAAGGTGGTGGCTGGTGTGGCCA
ATGCCCTGGCTCACAAATACCACTGAGATCTTTTTCCCTCTGCCAAAAATTATGGGGACATCATGAAGCC
CCTTGAGCATCTGACTTCTGGCTAATAAAGGAAATTTATTTTCATTGCAATAGTGTGTTGGAATTTTTTG
TGTCTCTCACTCGGAAGGACATATGGGAGGGCAAATCATTTAAAACATCAGAATGAGTATTTGGTTTAGA
GTTTGGCAACATATGCCCATATGCTGGCTGCCATGAACAAAGGTTGGCTATAAAGAGGTCATCAGTATAT
GAAACAGCCCCCTGCTGTCCATTCCTTATTCCATAGAAAAGCCTTGACTTGAGGTTAGATTTTTTTTATA
TTTTGTTTTGTGTTATTTTTTTCTTTAACATCCCTAAAATTTTCCTTACATGTTTTACTAGCCAGATTTT
TCCTCCTCTCCTGACTACTCCCAGTCATAGCTGTCCCTCTTCTCTTATGGAGATCCCTCGACCTGCAGCC
CAAGCTTGGCGTAATGCTGAGCA
Features (pLannotate 1.2.2; 27 found; start..end, strand, type, name):
    239..539     +  enhancer       CMV enhancer: human cytomegalovirus immediate early enhancer
    540..743     +  promoter       CMV promoter: human cytomegalovirus (CMV) immediate early promoter
    777..1798    +  CDS            HygR (fragment): aminoglycoside phosphotransferase from E. coli; aph(4)-Ia; confers resistance to hygromycin
   1817..2024    +  polyA_signal   bGH poly(A) signal: bovine growth hormone polyadenylation signal
   2344..2362    -  promoter       T3 promoter: promoter for bacteriophage T3 RNA polymerase
   2402..3217    -  CDS            KanR: aminoglycoside phosphotransferase; aph(3')-Ia; confers resistance to kanamycin in bacteria or G418 (Geneticin®) in eukaryotes
   3442..4030    +  rep_origin     ori: high-copy-number ColE1/pMB1/pBR322/pUC origin of replication
   4142..4160    +  promoter       T7 promoter: promoter for bacteriophage T7 RNA polymerase
   4745..5918    +  promoter       EF-1α promoter: strong constitutive promoter for human elongation factor EF-1α
   5929..6626    +  CDS            rtTA3 (fragment): reverse tetracycline transactivator 3 activates expression from Tet-responsive promoters in the presence of doxycycline
   6556..6666    +  CDS            VP48: 3 tandem repeats of the minimal activation domain of herpes simplex virus VP16 (Cheng et al., 2013)
   6781..7725    +  CDS            iRFP713: iRFP713 is a basic (constitutively fluorescent) near ir fluorescent protein published in 2011, derived from Rhodopseudomonas palustris. It has low acid sensitivity. It requires the cofactor biliverdin for fluorescence.
   7750..7861    +  polyA_signal   bGH poly(A) signal: bovine growth hormone polyadenylation signal
   8402..8435    +  protein_bind   loxP: Cre-mediated recombination occurs in the 8-bp core sequence (GCATACAT). Cre recombinase
   8546..8617    +  misc_RNA       Sa gRNA scaffold (fragment): guide RNA scaffold for the Staphylococcus aureus CRISPR/Cas9 system
   8843..10016   +  promoter       EF-1α promoter: strong constitutive promoter for human elongation factor EF-1α
  10078..13233   +  CDS            cas9: CAS9_STAAU - Experimental evidence at protein level: Swiss-Prot protein existence level 1. CRISPR (clustered regularly interspaced short palindromic repeat) is an adaptive immune system that provides protection against mobile genetic elements (viruses, transposable elements and conjugative plasmids). CRISPR clusters contain spacers, sequences complementary to antecedent mobile elements, and target invading nucleic acids. CRISPR clusters are transcribed and processed into CRISPR RNA (crRNA). In type II CRISPR systems correct processing of pre-crRNA requires a trans- encoded small RNA (tracrRNA)
  13234..13281   +  CDS            nucleoplasmin NLS: bipartite nuclear localization signal from nucleoplasmin
  13297..13319   +  CDS            VP48 (fragment): 3 tandem repeats of the minimal activation domain of herpes simplex virus VP16 (Cheng et al., 2013)
  13471..14265   +  CDS            RELA (fragment): TF65_HUMAN - Also known as NFKB3. Experimental evidence at protein level: Swiss-Prot protein existence level 1. NF-kappa-B is a pleiotropic transcription factor present in almost all cell types and is the endpoint of a series of signal transduction events that are initiated by a vast array of stimuli related to many biological processes such as inflammation, immunity, differentiation, cell growth, tumorigenesis and apoptosis. NF-kappa-B is a homo- or heterodimeric complex formed by the Rel-like domain- containing proteins RELA/p65, RELB, NFKB1/p105, NFKB1/p50, REL and NFKB2/p52. The heterodime
  14284..14853   +  CDS            Rta AD: transcriptional activation domain from the human herpesvirus 4 (Epstein-Barr virus) replication and transcription activator Rta/BRLF1 (Hardwick et al., 1992; Chavez et al., 2015)
  14965..15672   +  CDS            mRuby2: mRuby2 is a basic (constitutively fluorescent) red fluorescent protein published in 2012, derived from Entacmaea quadricolor. It has moderate acid sensitivity.
  15686..15815   -  polyA_signal   SV40 poly(A) signal: SV40 polyadenylation signal
  16178..16214   +  promoter       minimal CMV promoter (fragment): human cytomegalovirus (CMV) immediate early promoter
  16341..17012   +  CDS            hmAzami-Green: humanized monomeric Azami-Green fluorescent protein mammalian codon-optimized
  17029..17103   +  CDS            HBB (fragment): HBB_PONPY - Experimental evidence at transcript level: Swiss-Prot protein existence level 2. Involved in oxygen transport from the lung to the various peripheral tissues. From Pongo pygmaeus (Bornean orangutan).
  17174..17229   +  polyA_signal   β-globin poly(A) signal: rabbit β-globin polyadenylation signal (Gil and Proudfoot, 1987)
