[The description below was written by a language model from this plasmid's Addgene catalogue record and pLannotate feature annotations shown in this document.]
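Description:
ARB367 is a 17.6 kb multi-transcription-unit mammalian expression plasmid assembled in the PiggyBac destination backbone MTK0_043 from a modular mammalian cloning toolkit. It is intended for transposase-mediated integration of a synthetic gene circuit into mammalian genomes. It is propagated in E. coli through a high-copy ColE1/pUC-type origin with kanamycin selection. A CMV enhancer/promoter-driven hygromycin resistance cassette with a bGH polyadenylation signal provides selection of stably modified mammalian cells. The automated feature tables do not annotate the PiggyBac terminal repeats, so their positions are not documented here. A single loxP site and flanking T3 and T7 promoters are also detected.

The payload has four units. The first EF-1α promoter drives the Tet-On 3G reverse tetracycline transactivator (annotated as rtTA3 with VP16-derived activation repeats), linked by P2A to the near-infrared reporter iRFP713 and terminated by a bGH poly(A). A second EF-1α promoter expresses nuclease-dead Staphylococcus aureus Cas9 carrying a nucleoplasmin NLS and fused to the tripartite VPR activator (VP64, p65/RELA and Rta domains). This is followed by P2A-mRuby2 and an SV40 poly(A). According to the insert name, a mouse U6 promoter transcribes an sgRNA with the Sa gRNA scaffold directed at a UAS promoter, although the U6 element itself is not annotated. The output unit is that UAS promoter, seen as a minimal CMV core, driving NLS-tagged mAzami-Green with a rabbit β-globin poly(A).

The dCas9-VPR/sgRNA complex therefore activates the green reporter, while iRFP713 and mRuby2 report expression of the two regulator cassettes. No Tet-responsive promoter is recorded in the plasmid. The depositor notes that the construct was used for a figure in the toolkit publication demonstrating circuit construction.
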