Addgene plasmid #124050: ARB367
Purpose: Encodes pEF1a driving expression of TET3G P2A iRFP713, pEF1a expressing sadCas9 fused to VPR domain P2A mRuby2, and an sgRNA targeting pUAS expressing mAzamiGreen in a PiggyBac destination vector
Depositing lab: Hana El-Samad. Depositing organization: University of California, San Francisco (UCSF). Publication: A Toolkit for Rapid Modular Construction of Biological Circuits in Mammalian Cells. Fonseca JP, Bonny AR, Kumar GR, Ng AH, Town J, Wu QC, Aslankoohi E, Chen SY, Dods G, Harrigan P, Osimiri LC, Kistler AL, El-Samad H. ACS Synth Biol. 2019 Nov 15;8(11):2593-2606. doi: 10.1021/acssynbio.9b00322. Epub 2019 Nov 5. PubMed 31686495.
Backbone
  Vector backbone: MTK0_043
  Vector type: Mammalian Expression
Growth in bacteria
  Bacterial resistance: Kanamycin, 50 μg/mL
  Growth temperature: 37°C
  Growth strain: DH5alpha
  Copy number: Unknown
Gene/Insert
  Gene/Insert name: PB_pEF1a-tet3G-P2A-iRFP713_pEF1a-sadCAS9::VPR-P2A-mRuby2-SV40PA_mu6-sgUAS_pUAS-NLS::mAzamiGreen-rgPA
  Species: Synthetic
  Cloning method: Restriction Enzyme; 5′ cloning site unknown (unknown if destroyed); 3′ cloning site unknown (unknown if destroyed)
Terms and licenses: Academic/Nonprofit Terms; Industry Terms: Not Available to Industry
Depositor comments: Plasmid used to generate Fig. 5 Please visit https://www.biorxiv.org/content/10.1101/506188v2 for BioRxiv preprint
How to cite: ARB367 was a gift from Hana El-Samad (Addgene plasmid # 124050 ; http://n2t.net/addgene:124050 ; RRID:Addgene_124050)
